>Addgene plasmid #101197 | pDD2000 | addgene full sequence | sequence record 194526 | Addgene NGS Result
AACTTGTTTATTGCAGCTTATAATGGTTACAAATAAAGCAATAGCATCACAAATTTCACAAATAAAGCAT
TTTTTTCACTGCATTCTAGTTGTGGTTTGTCCAAACTCATCAATGTATCTTATCATGTCTGCTCGAAGCG
GCCGGCCGCCCCGACTCTAGATTACTAACCGCCGGCCTTCACCAACAATTGTTTCAACAGCTCCTTGCGG
GTAATTTTGCCTGTTACGTTACGAGGGATGGAGTCAACAAAACGCACGCCGCCACGCAAGTACTTAGTAT
GGCTCACACGTTCAGCCAGGTAATCATACACTTCTTTGGCGGTAATTTCTGTACCAGGCTGCTTGACAAC
GAAAGCAGAAGGCAGTTCGCCGGCCTCCAGATCAGGAATGCCGACCACAGCGACATCGCGAATGCATGGA
TTTTTCAACAGAATCTCCTCCAACTCAGCTGGAGCAACCTGGCTACCCTTGTATTTGATCAGCTCCTTGT
AACGATCCACGACGTAAAAATGCTCATCTTCGTCGTAATATCCAAAATCACCAGAATGCAACCAGCCGTC
GTCGTCGATGGCCTCCTTGGTAGCTTCAACGTTATTGACATAACCCTTGCTCACCATAGGGCCTTTGATA
CACAGCTCGCCCACTTGGTTCGGGCCCAAAGCCTTACCAGTTTCGCGATCAGCGATCTTAGCAGCCATGA
GTGGAGTGACACGGCCCAAAGAGCCGCTCTTAAACTCATCCCCGAGAGTCTGGATAATCGCACTGGTAGA
TTCGGTGAGGCCGAAGCCACAACGAATCCCTGGAAGATTCAAGCGTTTGGCGGCCACTTCAGCGACCTCC
TTAGCCAGTGGAGCGGCACCGCAACACAATTCACGCAGTGAAGACAAGTCGTACTTGTCCACGAGTGGGC
TCTTAGACAAAAACAGGATCACGCTAGGCACGTTGATGACACTGCGGACTTCATAATCTTGGATGGCTTT
CAAGAAAGCCTCCTGATCAAAACGGCGGAACATAATCACGCGGAGACCGACCATAAAGTAACCCAAAGTA
ATATGAAAGCCGAAAGCATGGAAGAAAGGCAAGTAGACCAAGACGGTGACACCAGGAATCAGCTGAGTGC
CGTAGCGTGGATCGAGAGCATGGATCAGACGCACGCAAATGTTTTGATGGGTCTGCATGACTCCCTTTGG
GAGTCCAGTAGTACCGCTGCTACACAGAATGGCTGCAACTTGTTCCACAGGGTCGAAGTGGAGTGGTTTA
AAGTTTGCGATGTTGCCGTCTGAATAGCGAGAGATGAAATTAGGCAAAGATTCGCAACCGTGAATATTCT
CCACAGTGTCCAAGATGATGATACGCTTAATAAAGTTGGTGCGGCTTTGGACTTCCAGGACTTTGTTCAG
AATATTCTTAGTGGTGAAGACAATCTGTGGCTTAGAGATACCCATGACTTTACACAGTTCGTCGGGAATG
TAGCTCTCGTTGACTGGAGCCACGATCATACCGATATACCATGCGGCGATGACTGGAATGAAGAAACGGG
TATTGTTTTCAGCACAGATACTAACGACGTCGTTCATCTTGTAGCCACAATTGTGGAGGGACTGAGCCAG
CAAGACGGTTGCCTCAAAAAACTCCTTGTAGCTCAAAGATTCATCGCCGACCACATCGACCAAGGCTTGA
GGCAAATGAGAGTGCTTGCGGAGAGCACGAAACAGCATTTCGCCGGCAGTCAAATCCTCCAAAGGATGGA
GAGGCTCAGGGCCATAGATGACATTTTTCTCACGCTTTACCATGGTGGCTTTACCAACAGTACCGGAATG
CCAAGCTTACTTAGATCGCAGATCTCGAGCCCGGGCTGCAGGAATTCGATAGGCAGCTGCGCCACGAAGC
AGTCACGTCCCCAAGAGCAGCAGCTTGGTCCGGCTGACTTATAAACAGTGAGTAGCGCCCGCCCACTTGT
TTCGGGCGGCCCGTAAGGCACCCTTATCTTTGAAATGCTATAAGATGTGTGGGAAATAGTAATACCAGGT
GTACATGATTTGTGTTAAGGTGTGTGGTGGTTTTCGAAAAACATGGGTTATTGGCCGTTTCTGTTTCTCA
CGCCCGGATTATATATCTGGACTTGCCTAGGTAGCATCCATGGCAACGCAAGGCCAGCAAACCCACTATC
AAGCTTGGCATTCCGGTACTGTTGGTAAAGCCACCATGGTGAAACGCGAAAAGAACGTGATCTACGGCCC
AGAACCACTGCATCCACTGGAAGACCTCACCGCTGGTGAGATGCTCTTCCGAGCACTGCGTAAACATAGT
CACCTCCCTCAAGCACTCGTGGACGTCGTGGGAGACGAGAGCCTCTCCTACAAAGAATTTTTCGAAGCTA
CTGTGCTGTTGGCCCAAAGCCTCCATAATTGTGGGTACAAAATGAACGATGTGGTGAGCATTTGTGCTGA
GAATAACACTCGCTTCTTTATTCCTGTAATCGCTGCTTGGTACATCGGCATGATTGTCGCCCCTGTGAAT
GAATCTTACATCCCAGATGAGCTGTGTAAGGTTATGGGTATTAGCAAACCTCAAATCGTCTTTACTACCA
AAAACATCTTGAATAAGGTCTTGGAAGTCCAGTCTCGTACTAACTTCATCAAACGCATCATTATTCTGGA
TACCGTCGAAAACATCCACGGCTGTGAGAGCCTCCCTAACTTCATCTCTCGTTACAGCGATGGTAATATC
GCTAATTTCAAGCCCTTGCATTTTGATCCAGTCGAGCAAGTGGCCGCTATTTTGTGCTCCTCCGGCACCA
CTGGTTTGCCTAAAGGTGTCATGCAGACTCACCAGAATATCTGTGTGCGTTTGATCCACGCTCTCGACCC
TCGTGTGGGTACTCAATTGATCCCTGGCGTGACTGTGCTGGTGTATCTGCCTTTCTTTCACGCCTTTGGT
TTCTCTATTACCCTGGGCTATTTCATGGTCGGCTTGCGTGTCATCATGTTTCGTCGCTTCGACCAAGAAG
CCTTCTTGAAGGCTATTCAAGACTACGAGGTGCGTTCCGTGATCAACGTCCCTTCAGTCATTTTGTTCCT
GAGCAAATCTCCTTTGGTTGACAAGTATGATCTGAGCAGCTTGCGTGAGCTGTGCTGTGGCGCTGCTCCT
TTGGCCAAAGAAGTGGCCGAGGTCGCTGCTAAGCGTCTGAACCTCCCTGGTATCCGCTGCGGTTTTGGTT
TGACTGAGAGCACTTCTGCTAACATCCATAGCTTGCGAGACGAGTTTAAGTCTGGTAGCCTGGGTCGCGT
GACTCCTCTTATGGCTGCAAAGATCGCCGACCGTGAGACCGGCAAAGCACTGGGCCCAAATCAAGTCGGT
GAATTGTGTATTAAGGGCCCTATGGTCTCTAAAGGCTACGTGAACAATGTGGAGGCCACTAAAGAAGCCA
TTGATGATGATGGCTGGCTCCATAGCGGCGACTTCGGTTACTATGATGAGGACGAACACTTCTATGTGGT
CGATCGCTACAAAGAATTGATTAAGTACAAAGGCTCTCAAGTCGCACCAGCCGAACTGGAAGAAATTTTG
CTGAAGAACCCTTGTATCCGCGACGTGGCCGTCGTGGGTATCCCAGACTTGGAAGCTGGCGAGTTGCCTA
GCGCCTTTGTGGTGAAACAACCCGGCAAGGAGATCACTGCTAAGGAGGTCTACGACTATTTGGCCGAGCG
CGTGTCTCACACCAAATATCTGCGTGGCGGCGTCCGCTTCGTCGATTCTATTCCACGCAACGTTACCGGT
AAGATCACTCGTAAAGAGTTGCTGAAGCAACTCCTCGAAAAAGCTGGCGGCTAGTAAAGTCTTCATGATT
ATCTAGAGTCGGGGCGGCCGGCCGCTTCGAGCAGACATGATAAGATACATTGATGAGTTTGGACAAACCA
CAACTAGAATGCAGTGAAAAAAATGCTTTATTTGTGAAATTTGTGATGCTATTGCTTTATTTGTAACCAT
TATAAGCTGCAATAAACAAGTTAACAACAACAATTGCATTCATTTTATGTTTCAGGTTCAGGGGGAGGTG
TGGGAGGTTTTTTAAAGCAAGTAAAACCTCTACAAATGTGGTAAAATCGATAAGGATCCGTCGACCTCGA
GGGGGGGCCCGGTACCAGCTTTTGTTCCCTTTAGTGAGGGTTAATTTCGAGCTTGGCGTAATCATGGTCA
TAGCTGTTTCCTGTGTGAAATTGTTATCCGCTCACAATTCCACACAACATACGAGCCGGAAGCATAAAGT
GTAAAGCCTGGGGTGCCTAATGAGTGAGCTAACTCACATTAATTGCGTTGCGCTCACTGCCCGCTTTCCA
GTCGGGAAACCTGTCGTGCCAGCTGCATTAATGAATCGGCCAACGCGCGGGGAGAGGCGGTTTGCGTATT
GGGCGCTCTTCCGCTTCCTCGCTCACTGACTCGCTGCGCTCGGTCGTTCGGCTGCGGCGAGCGGTATCAG
CTCACTCAAAGGCGGTAATACGGTTATCCACAGAATCAGGGGATAACGCAGGAAAGAACATGTGAGCAAA
AGGCCAGCAAAAGGCCAGGAACCGTAAAAAGGCCGCGTTGCTGGCGTTTTTCCATAGGCTCCGCCCCCCT
GACGAGCATCACAAAAATCGACGCTCAAGTCAGAGGTGGCGAAACCCGACAGGACTATAAAGATACCAGG
CGTTTCCCCCTGGAAGCTCCCTCGTGCGCTCTCCTGTTCCGACCCTGCCGCTTACCGGATACCTGTCCGC
CTTTCTCCCTTCGGGAAGCGTGGCGCTTTCTCATAGCTCACGCTGTAGGTATCTCAGTTCGGTGTAGGTC
GTTCGCTCCAAGCTGGGCTGTGTGCACGAACCCCCCGTTCAGCCCGACCGCTGCGCCTTATCCGGTAACT
ATCGTCTTGAGTCCAACCCGGTAAGACACGACTTATCGCCACTGGCAGCAGCCACTGGTAACAGGATTAG
CAGAGCGAGGTATGTAGGCGGTGCTACAGAGTTCTTGAAGTGGTGGCCTAACTACGGCTACACTAGAAGA
ACAGTATTTGGTATCTGCGCTCTGCTGAAGCCAGTTACCTTCGGAAAAAGAGTTGGTAGCTCTTGATCCG
GCAAACAAACCACCGCTGGTAGCGGTGGTTTTTTTGTTTGCAAGCAGCAGATTACGCGCAGAAAAAAAGG
ATCTCAAGAAGATCCTTTGATCTTTTCTACGGGGTCTGACGCTCAGTGGAACGAAAACTCACGTTAAGGG
ATTTTGGTCATGAGATTATCAAAAAGGATCTTCACCTAGATCCTTTTAAATTAAAAATGAAGTTTTAAAT
CAATCTAAAGTATATATGAGTAAACTTGGTCTGACAGTTACCAATGCTTAATCAGTGAGGCACCTATCTC
AGCGATCTGTCTATTTCGTTCATCCATAGTTGCCTGACTCCCCGTCGTGTAGATAACTACGATACGGGAG
GGCTTACCATCTGGCCCCAGTGCTGCAATGATACCGCGAGACCCACGCTCACCGGCTCCAGATTTATCAG
CAATAAACCAGCCAGCCGGAAGGGCCGAGCGCAGAAGTGGTCCTGCAACTTTATCCGCCTCCATCCAGTC
TATTAATTGTTGCCGGGAAGCTAGAGTAAGTAGTTCGCCAGTTAATAGTTTGCGCAACGTTGTTGCCATT
GCTACAGGCATCGTGGTGTCACGCTCGTCGTTTGGTATGGCTTCATTCAGCTCCGGTTCCCAACGATCAA
GGCGAGTTACATGATCCCCCATGTTGTGCAAAAAAGCGGTTAGCTCCTTCGGTCCTCCGATCGTTGTCAG
AAGTAAGTTGGCCGCAGTGTTATCACTCATGGTTATGGCAGCACTGCATAATTCTCTTACTGTCATGCCA
TCCGTAAGATGCTTTTCTGTGACTGGTGAGTACTCAACCAAGTCATTCTGAGAATAGTGTATGCGGCGAC
CGAGTTGCTCTTGCCCGGCGTCAATACGGGATAATACCGCGCCACATAGCAGAACTTTAAAAGTGCTCAT
CATTGGAAAACGTTCTTCGGGGCGAAAACTCTCAAGGATCTTACCGCTGTTGAGATCCAGTTCGATGTAA
CCCACTCGTGCACCCAACTGATCTTCAGCATCTTTTACTTTCACCAGCGTTTCTGGGTGAGCAAAAACAG
GAAGGCAAAATGCCGCAAAAAAGGGAATAAGGGCGACACGGAAATGTTGAATACTCATACTCTTCCTTTT
TCAATATTATTGAAGCATTTATCAGGGTTATTGTCTCATGAGCGGATACATATTTGAATGTATTTAGAAA
AATAAACAAATAGGGGTTCCGCGCACATTTCCCCGAAAAGTGCCACCTG
[124 nt withheld, positions 6350-6473]
C
[91 nt withheld, positions 6475-6565]
A
[49 nt withheld, positions 6567-6615]
CCTTTGACGTTGGAGTCCACGTTCTTT
[37 nt withheld, positions 6643-6679]
ACCCTATCTCGGTCTATTCTTTTGATTTATAAGGGATTTTGCCGATTTCGGCCTATTGGTTAAAAAATGA
GCTGATTTAACAAAAATTTAACGCGAATTTTAACAAAATATTAACGCTTACAATTTCCATTCGCCATTCA
GGCTGCGCAACTGTTGGGAAGGGCGATCGGTGCGGGCCTCTTCGCTATTACGCCAGCTGGCGAAAGGGGG
ATGTGCTGCAAGGCGATTAAGTTGGGTAACGCCAGGGTTTTCCCAGTCACGACGTTGTAAAACGACGGCC
AGTGAATTGTAATACGACTCACTATAGGGCGAATTGGAGCTCCACCGCGGTGGCGGCCGCTCTAGAACTA
GTGGATCCCCCGATCCTTATCGATTTTACCACATTTGTAGAGGTTTTACTTGCTTTAAAAAACCTCCCAC
ACCTCCCCCTGAACCTGAAACATAAAATGAATGCAATTGTTGTTGTT
Features (pLannotate 1.2.2; 20 found; start..end, strand, type, name):
      1..122     +  polyA_signal   SV40 poly(A) signal: SV40 polyadenylation signal
    165..1793    -  CDS            CBRluc: red-emitting variant of click beetle luciferase human codon-optimized
   1850..1871    +  misc_feature   MCS (fragment): pBluescript multiple cloning site
   2206..3834    +  CDS            CBG68luc: green-emitting variant of click beetle luciferase human codon-optimized
   3891..4012    -  polyA_signal   SV40 poly(A) signal: SV40 polyadenylation signal
   4035..4103    -  CDS            large T antigen (fragment): large T antigen from SV40 (simian virus 40)
   4118..4146    +  misc_feature   MCS (fragment): pBluescript multiple cloning site
   4158..4176    -  promoter       T3 promoter: promoter for bacteriophage T3 RNA polymerase
   4221..4237    -  protein_bind   lac operator: The lac repressor binds to the lac operator to inhibit transcription in E. coli. This inhibition can be relieved by adding lactose or isopropyl-β-D-thiogalactopyranoside (IPTG). lac repressor encoded by lacI
   4245..4275    -  promoter       lac promoter: promoter for the E. coli lac operon
   4290..4311    -  protein_bind   CAP binding site: CAP binding activates transcription in the presence of cAMP. E. coli catabolite activator protein
   4324..4416    -  CDS            lacI (fragment): lac repressor; lacI; The lac repressor binds to the lac operator to inhibit transcription in E. coli. This inhibition can be relieved by adding lactose or isopropyl-β-D-thiogalactopyranoside (IPTG).
   4599..5187    -  rep_origin     ori: high-copy-number ColE1/pMB1/pBR322/pUC origin of replication
   5358..6218    -  CDS            AmpR: β-lactamase; bla; confers resistance to ampicillin, carbenicillin, and related antibiotics
   6219..6323    -  promoter       AmpR promoter: bla
   6350..6778    +  rep_origin     f1 ori (sequence partly withheld): f1 bacteriophage origin of replication; arrow indicates direction of (+) strand synthesis
   6809..6966    -  CDS            lacZα (fragment): LacZα fragment of β-galactosidase; lacZ fragment
   6969..6987    +  promoter       T7 promoter: promoter for bacteriophage T7 RNA polymerase
   6996..7041    +  misc_feature   MCS (fragment): pBluescript multiple cloning site
   7056..7124    +  CDS            large T antigen (fragment): large T antigen from SV40 (simian virus 40)
