[The description below was written by a language model from this plasmid's Addgene catalogue record and pLannotate feature annotations shown in this document.]
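Description:
pDD2000 (also recorded as pBluescript-LANApi,K14) is a dual-luciferase reporter plasmid built in the pBluescript II KS(+) phagemid backbone. It is used to study a bidirectional promoter of Kaposi's sarcoma-associated herpesvirus (KSHV). It is propagated in E. coli through a high-copy ColE1/pUC-type origin and selected with ampicillin via the β-lactamase gene and its native promoter. The backbone also retains the f1 origin for single-stranded DNA production, the flanking T7 and T3 phage promoters, and remnants of the lac promoter/operator and lacZα region interrupted by the cloned cassette.

The payload consists of two human codon-optimised click beetle luciferase genes arranged head to head and reading outward from a central intergenic segment. The red-emitting CBRluc lies on the reverse strand and the green-emitting CBG68luc on the forward strand, and each is terminated by its own SV40 polyadenylation signal. Small SV40 large T antigen fragments sit next to these signals and are probably carried over with the poly(A) cassettes. The roughly 400 bp gap between the two reading frames contains only a short polylinker fragment in the automated annotation. By the catalogue description this is where the KSHV regulatory sequence sits, with the LANApi (lytic, inducible LANA promoter) direction driving green luciferase and the K14 direction driving red; the viral promoter itself is not annotated in the feature table.

Because the two enzymes emit at separable wavelengths, transcription in both directions from the same promoter fragment can be measured at once in transfected mammalian cells. This allows quantitative comparison of the divergent K14/viral GPCR and lytic LANA promoter activities. No mammalian selection marker is annotated, which suggests transient use.
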