Addgene plasmid #101197: pDD2000
Purpose: Name: pBluescript-LANApi,K14. Bidirectional reporter driving LANApi side [green luciferase isoform from pCBG68] and K14 side [red luciferase isoform from pCBR] in pBluescript backbone.
Depositing lab: Dirk Dittmer. Depositing organization: University of North Carolina at Chapel Hill. Publication: Quantitative analysis of the bidirectional viral G-protein-coupled receptor and lytic latency-associated nuclear antigen promoter of Kaposi's sarcoma-associated herpesvirus. Hilton IB, Dittmer DP. J Virol. 2012 Sep;86(18):9683-95. doi: 10.1128/JVI.00881-12. Epub 2012 Jun 27. PubMed 22740392.
Backbone
  Vector backbone: pBluescript II (KS+)
  Backbone manufacturer: Stratagene
  Backbone size w/o insert (bp): 7150
  Vector type: Luciferase
Growth in bacteria
  Bacterial resistance: Ampicillin, 100 μg/mL
  Growth temperature: 37°C
  Growth strain: DH5alpha
  Copy number: Unknown
Gene/Insert
  Gene/Insert name: LANApi side [green luciferase isoform of pCBG68], K14 side [red luciferase isoform of pCBR]
  Species: KSHV (viral)
Terms and licenses: Academic/Nonprofit Terms; Industry Terms: Not Available to Industry
How to cite: pDD2000 was a gift from Dirk Dittmer (Addgene plasmid # 101197 ; http://n2t.net/addgene:101197 ; RRID:Addgene_101197)
